Addgene plasmid #208697: pDisplay-GRAB-rDA3h-IRES-EGFP-CAAX
Purpose: Expresses the genetically-encoded fluorescent dopamine (DA) sensor GRAB_rDA3h and a membrane-localized EGFP in mammalian cells
Depositing lab: Yulong Li. Depositing organization: Peking University. Publication: Improved green and red GRAB sensors for monitoring dopaminergic activity in vivo. Zhuo Y, Luo B, Yi X, Dong H, Miao X, Wan J, Williams JT, Campbell MG, Cai R, Qian T, Li F, Weber SJ, Wang L, Li B, Wei Y, Li G, Wang H, Zheng Y, Zhao Y, Wolf ME, Zhu Y, Watabe-Uchida M, Li Y. Nat Methods. 2023 Nov 30. doi: 10.1038/s41592-023-02100-w. PubMed 38036855.
Backbone
  Vector backbone: pDisplay
  Backbone manufacturer: Invitrogen
  Vector type: Mammalian Expression
Growth in bacteria
  Bacterial resistance: Ampicillin, 100 μg/mL
  Growth temperature: 37°C
  Growth strain: DH5alpha
  Copy number: High Copy
Gene/Insert
  Gene/Insert name: GPCR activation based dopamine (DA) sensor GRAB_rDA3h (alt names: GRAB_rDA3h; rDA3h)
  Species: H. sapiens (human)
  Promoter: CMV
  Cloning method: Gibson Cloning
  Sequencing primers: 5′ ATGGGCGGTAGGCGTGTA; 3′ CCTCACATTGCCAAAAGACG
Terms and licenses: Academic/Nonprofit Terms; Industry Terms: Not Available to Industry
Depositor comments: Please visit https://doi.org/10.1101/2023.08.24.554559 for biorxiv preprint
How to cite: pDisplay-GRAB-rDA3h-IRES-EGFP-CAAX was a gift from Yulong Li (Addgene plasmid # 208697 ; http://n2t.net/addgene:208697 ; RRID:Addgene_208697)
