[The description below was written by a language model from this plasmid's Addgene catalogue record and pLannotate feature annotations shown in this document.]
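Description:
pDisplay-GRAB-rDA3h-IRES-EGFP-CAAX is a mammalian expression plasmid of about 8.6 kb built on the Invitrogen pDisplay backbone. It is propagated in E. coli as a high-copy plasmid through a ColE1/pUC-type origin and selected with ampicillin via the β-lactamase gene. An f1 origin is also present. A separate SV40 promoter–NeoR/KanR cassette with an HSV TK polyadenylation signal could allow G418 selection of transfected mammalian cells, although the record does not describe that use.

The payload is a bicistronic cassette driven by the CMV enhancer and immediate-early promoter and terminated by the bGH poly(A) signal. The first cistron encodes GRAB_rDA3h, a GPCR-activation-based red fluorescent dopamine sensor listed as human-derived. Automated annotation matches its flanking segments to D1-type dopamine receptor and related aminergic receptor sequences. The segment between them matches a red fluorescent indicator module. This fits the GRAB design, in which a fluorescent protein is inserted within the receptor so that ligand binding changes fluorescence. These homology labels (rabbit DRD1, mouse Taar4, HyPerRed) are best-match names, not the actual sources of the parts.

Downstream, an EMCV IRES permits cap-independent translation of EGFP fused to a K-Ras C-terminal fragment. This CAAX motif directs lipid modification and anchors EGFP at the plasma membrane. The green signal therefore marks transfected cells and their membranes independently of dopamine, providing a reference for sensor expression and localization. The PDGFRβ transmembrane domain of pDisplay remains annotated after the EGFP-CAAX sequence, apparently as a backbone remnant outside the expressed reading frames. The plasmid is intended for expressing and characterizing the sensor in cultured mammalian cells.
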