Features (pLannotate 1.2.2; 24 found; start..end, strand, type, name):
     18..397     +  enhancer       CMV enhancer: human cytomegalovirus immediate early enhancer
    398..601     +  promoter       CMV promoter: human cytomegalovirus (CMV) immediate early promoter
    597..630     +  LTR            5' LTR (truncated) (fragment): truncated 5' long terminal repeat (LTR) from HIV-1
    646..664     +  promoter       T7 promoter: promoter for bacteriophage T7 RNA polymerase
    793..813     +  CDS            3xFLAG (fragment): three tandem FLAG® epitope tags
    937..1473    +  CDS            DRD1: DRD1_RABIT - Protein inferred from homology: Swiss-Prot protein existence level 3. Dopamine receptor whose activity is mediated by G proteins which activate adenylyl cyclase. From Oryctolagus cuniculus (Rabbit).
   1503..2225    +  CDS            HyPerRed (fragment): red fluorescent genetically encoded indicator for H2O2 ()
   2245..2472    +  CDS            Taar4 (fragment): TAAR4_MOUSE - Also known as Gm226. Experimental evidence at transcript level: Swiss-Prot protein existence level 2. Olfactory receptor specific for 2-phenylethylamine, a trace amine present at high concentration in the urine of carnivore species, playing a key role in fear and avoidance responses. 2-phenylethylamine acts as a kairomone in the chemical detection of carnivore odor and triggers fear in mice. This receptor is probably mediated by the G(s)- class of G-proteins which activate adenylate cyclase. From Mus musculus (Mouse).
   2809..3385    +  misc_feature   IRES2: internal ribosome entry site (IRES) of the encephalomyocarditis virus (EMCV)
   3386..4102    +  CDS            EGFP: EGFP is a basic (constitutively fluorescent) green fluorescent protein published in 1996, derived from Aequorea victoria. It is reported to be a rapidly-maturing weak dimer with moderate acid sensitivity.
   4103..4153    +  CDS            K-Ras (fragment): human small GTPase proto-oncoprotein
   4193..4339    +  CDS            PDGFRβ TM domain: transmembrane domain from platelet derived growth factor receptor beta
   4367..4591    +  polyA_signal   bGH poly(A) signal: bovine growth hormone polyadenylation signal
   4595..4613    +  promoter       SV40 promoter (fragment): SV40 enhancer and early promoter
   4723..5311    -  rep_origin     ori: high-copy-number ColE1/pMB1/pBR322/pUC origin of replication
   5533..5549    +  polyA_signal   bGH poly(A) signal (fragment): bovine growth hormone polyadenylation signal
   5640..5687    -  polyA_signal   HSV TK poly(A) signal: herpes simplex virus thymidine kinase polyadenylation signal (Cole and Stacy, 1985)
   5746..5898    -  CDS            ble (fragment): BLE_KLEPN - Experimental evidence at protein level: Swiss-Prot protein existence level 1. Binding protein with a strong affinity to the bleomycin family of antibiotics. Binds to CL990; an antimitotic-antibiotic compound. From Klebsiella pneumoniae.
   5919..6713    -  CDS            NeoR/KanR: aminoglycoside phosphotransferase from Tn5; aph(3')-II (or nptII); confers resistance to neomycin, kanamycin, and G418 (Geneticin®)
   6748..7101    -  promoter       SV40 promoter: SV40 enhancer and early promoter
   7103..7120    -  promoter       AmpR promoter (fragment): bla
   7161..8021    -  CDS            AmpR: β-lactamase; bla; confers resistance to ampicillin, carbenicillin, and related antibiotics
   8022..8126    -  promoter       AmpR promoter: bla
   8153..8581    +  rep_origin     f1 ori (sequence partly withheld): f1 bacteriophage origin of replication; arrow indicates direction of (+) strand synthesis
>Addgene plasmid #208697 | pDisplay-GRAB-rDA3h-IRES-EGFP-CAAX | addgene full sequence | sequence record 412359 | Addgene NGS Result
CAATTTACGCGCGCGTTGACATTGATTATTGACTAGTTATTAATAGTAATCAATTACGGGGTCATTAGTT
CATAGCCCATATATGGAGTTCCGCGTTACATAACTTACGGTAAATGGCCCGCCTGGCTGACCGCCCAACG
ACCCCTGCCCATTGACGTCAATAATGACGTATGTTCCCATAGTAACGCCAATAGGGACTTTCCATTGACG
TCAATGGGTGGAGTATTTACGGTAAACTGCCCACTTGGCAGTACATCAAGTGTATCATATGCCAAGTACG
CCCCCTATTGACGTCAATGACGGTAAATGGCCCGCCTGGCATTATGCCCAGTACATGACCTTATGGGACT
TTCCTACTTGGCAGTACATCTACGTATTAGTCATCGCTATTACCATGGTGATGCGGTTTTGGCAGTACAT
CAATGGGCGTGGATAGCGGTTTGACTCACGGGGATTTCCAAGTCTCCACCCCATTGACGTCAATGGGAGT
TTGTTTTGGCACCAAAATCAACGGGACTTTCCAAAATGTCGTAACAACTCCGCCCCATTGACGCAAATGG
GCGGTAGGCGTGTACGGTGGGAGGTCTATATAAGCAGAGCTCTCTGGCTAACTAGAGAACCCACTGCTTA
CTGGCTTATCGAAATTAATACGACTCACTATAGGGAGACCCAAGCTTGGTACCGAGCTCGGATCCACTAG
TAACGGCCGCCAGTGTGCTGGAATTCGGCTTGGGGATATCCACCATGAAGACGATCATCGCCCTGAGCTA
CATCTTCTGCTTGGTGTTCGCCGACTACAAGGACGATGATGACGCCATGAGGACTCTGAACACCTCTGCC
ATGGACGGGACTGGGCTGGTGGTGGAGAGGGACTTCTCTGTTCGTATCCTCACTGCCTGTTTCCTGTCGC
TGCTCATCCTGTCCACGCTCCTGGGGAACACGCTGGTCTGTGCTGCCGTTATCAGGTTCCGACACCTGCG
GTCCAAGGTGACCAACTTCTTTGTCATCTCCTTGGCTGTGTCAGATCTCTTGATCGCCGTCCTGGTCATG
CCCTGGAAGGCAGTGGCTGAGATTGCTGGCTTCTGGCCCTTTGGGTCCTTCTGTAACATCTGGGTGGCCT
TTGACATCATGTGCTCCACTGCATCCATCCTCAACCTCTGTGTGATCAGCGTGGACAGGTATTGGGCTAT
CTCCAGCCCTGAGCGGTATGAGAGAAAGATGACCCCCAAGGCAGCCTTCATCCTGATCAGTGTGGCATGG
ACCTTGTCTGTACTCATCTCCTTCATCCCAGTGCAGCTCAGCTGGCACAAGGCAAAACCCACAAGCCCCT
CTGATGGAAATGCCACTTCCCTGGCTGAGACCATAGACAACTGTGACTCCAGCCTCAGCAGGACATATGC
CATCTCATCCTCTGTAATAAGCTTTTACATCCCTGTGGCCATCATGATTGTCTGCTACACCAGGATCTAC
AGGATTGCTCAGAAAAAGCTCTCCTCCTTCATGGTTTCCGAGCGGATGTACCCCGAGGACGGCGCCCTGA
AGAGCGAGATCAAGAAGGGGCTGAGGCTGAAGGACGGCGGCCACTACGCCGCCGAGGTCAAGACCACCTA
CAAGGCCAAGAAGCCCGTGCAGCTGCCCGGCGCCTACATCGTGGACATCAAGTTGGACATCGTGTCCCAC
AACGAGGACTACACCATCGTGGAACAGTGCGAACGCGCCGAGGGCCGCCACTCCACCGGCGGCATGGACG
AGCTGTACAAGGGAGGTACAGGCGGGAGTCTGGTGAGCAAGGGCGAGGAGGATAACATGGCCATCATCAA
GGAGTTCATGCGCTTCAAGGTGCACATGGAGGGCTCCGTGAACGGCCACGAGTTCGAGATCGAGGGCGAG
GGCGAGGGCCGCCCCTACGAGGCCTTTCAGACCGCTAAGCTGAAGGTGACCAAGGGTGGCCCCCTGCCCT
TCGCCTGGGACATCCTGTCCCCTCAGTTCATGTACGGCTCCAAGGCCTACATTAAGCACCCAGCCGACAT
CCCCGACTACTTCAAGTCGTCCTTCCCCGAGGGCTTCAGGTGGGAGCGCGTGATGAACTTCGAGGACGGC
GGCATTATTCACGTTAACCAGGACTCCTCCCTGCAGGACGGCGTATTCATCTACAAGGTGAAGCTGCGCG
GCACCAACTTCCCCCCCGACGGCCCCGTAATGCAGAAGAAAACTATGGGGTGGGAACATCGGAAGGACGA
CCTTAAAAGAGAAACTAAAGTCCTGAAGACTCTGTCGGTGATCATGGGTGTGTTTGTGTGCTGTTGGCTA
CCTTTCTTCATCTTGAACTGCATTTTGCCCTTCTGTGGGTCTGGGGAGACGCAGCCCTTCTGCATTGATT
CCAACACCTTTGACGTGTTTGTGTGGTTTGGGTGGGCTAATTCATCCTTGAACCCCATCATTTATGCCTT
TAATGCTGATTTTCGGAAGGCATTTTCAACCCTCTTAGGATGCTACAGACTTTGCCCTGCGACGAATAAT
GCCATAGAGACGGTGAGTATCAATAACAATGGGGCCGCGATGTTTTCCAGCCATCATGAGCCACGAGGCT
CCATCTCCAAGGAGTGCAATCTGGTTTACCTGATCCCACATGCTGTGGGCTCCTCTGAGGACCTGAAAAA
GGAGGAGGCAGCTGGCATCGCCAGACCCTTGGAGAAGCTGTCCCCAGCCCTATCGGTCATATTGGACTAT
GACACTGACGTCTCTCTGGAGAAGATCCAACCCATCACACAAAACGGTCAGCACCCAACCTGATAAGCTA
GCGCCCCTCTCCCTCCCCCCTAACGTTACTGGCCGAAGCCGCTTGGAATAAGGCCGGTGTGCGTTTGTCT
ATATGTTATTTTCCACCATATTGCCGTCTTTTGGCAATGTGAGGGCCCGGAAACCTGGCCCTGTCTTCTT
GACGAGCATTCCTAGGGGTCTTTCCCCTCTCGCCAAAGGAATGCAAGGTCTGTTAAATGTCGTGAAGGAA
GCAGTTCCTCTGGAAGCTTCTTGAAGACAAACAACGTCTGTAGCGACCCTTTGCAGGCAGCGGAACCCCC
CACCTGGCGACAGGTGCCTCTGCGGCCAAAGCCACGTGTATAAGATACACCTGCAAAGGCGGCACAACCC
CAGTGCCACGTTGTGAGTTGGATAGTTGTGGAAAGAGTCAAATGGCTCTCCTCAAGCGTATTCAACAAGG
GGCTGAAGGATGCCCAGAAGGTACCCCATTGTATGGGATCTGATCTGGGGCCTCGGTACACATGCTTTAC
ATGTGTTTAGTCGAGGTTAAAAAAACGTCTAGGCCCCCCGAACCACGGGGACGTGGTTTTCCTTTGAAAA
ACACGATGATAATATGGCCACAACCATGGTGAGCAAGGGCGAGGAGCTGTTCACCGGGGTGGTGCCCATC
CTGGTCGAGCTGGACGGCGACGTAAACGGCCACAAGTTCAGCGTGTCCGGCGAGGGCGAGGGCGATGCCA
CCTACGGCAAGCTGACCCTGAAGTTCATCTGCACCACCGGCAAGCTGCCCGTGCCCTGGCCCACCCTCGT
GACCACCCTGACCTACGGCGTGCAGTGCTTCAGCCGCTACCCCGACCACATGAAGCAGCACGACTTCTTC
AAGTCCGCCATGCCCGAAGGCTACGTCCAGGAGCGCACCATCTTCTTCAAGGACGACGGCAACTACAAGA
CCCGCGCCGAGGTGAAGTTCGAGGGCGACACCCTGGTGAACCGCATCGAGCTGAAGGGCATCGACTTCAA
GGAGGACGGCAACATCCTGGGGCACAAGCTGGAGTACAACTACAACAGCCACAACGTCTATATCATGGCC
GACAAGCAGAAGAACGGCATCAAGGTGAACTTCAAGATCCGCCACAACATCGAGGACGGCAGCGTGCAGC
TCGCCGACCACTACCAGCAGAACACCCCCATCGGCGACGGCCCCGTGCTGCTGCCCGACAACCACTACCT
GAGCACCCAGTCCGCCCTGAGCAAAGACCCCAACGAGAAGCGCGATCACATGGTCCTGCTGGAGTTCGTG
ACCGCCGCCGGGATCACTCTCGGCATGGACGAGCTGTACAAGGATGGTAAAAAGAAGAAAAAGAAGTCAA
AGACAAAGTGTGTAATTATGTAAGTCGACGAACAAAAACTCATCTCAGAAGAGGATCTGAATGCTGTGGG
CCAGGACACGCAGGAGGTCATCGTGGTGCCACACTCCTTGCCCTTTAAGGTGGTGGTGATCTCAGCCATC
CTGGCCCTGGTGGTGCTCACCATCATCTCCCTTATCATCCTCATCATGCTTTGGCAGAAGAAGCCACGTT
AGGCGGCCGCTCGAGATCAGCCTCGACTGTGCCTTCTAGTTGCCAGCCATCTGTTGTTTGCCCCTCCCCC
GTGCCTTCCTTGACCCTGGAAGGTGCCACTCCCACTGTCCTTTCCTAATAAAATGAGGAAATTGCATCGC
ATTGTCTGAGTAGGTGTCATTCTATTCTGGGGGGTGGGGTGGGGCAGGACAGCAAGGGGGAGGATTGGGA
AGACAATAGCAGGCATGCTGGGGATGCGGTGGGCTCTATGGCTTCTGAGGCGGAAAGAACCAGTGGCGGT
AATACGGTTATCCACAGAATCGGGGGATAACGCAGGAAAGAACATGTGAGCAAAAGGCCAGCAAAAGGCC
AGGAACCGTAAAAAGGCCGCGTTGCTGGCGTTTTTCCATAGGCTCCGCCCCCCTGACGAGCATCACAAAA
ATCGACGCTCAAGTCAGAGGTGGCGAAACCCGACAGGACTATAAAGATACCAGGCGTTTCCCCCTGGAAG
CTCCCTCGTGCGCTCTCCTGTTCCGACCCTGCCGCTTACCGGATACCTGTCCGCCTTTCTCCCTTCGGGA
AGCGTGGCGCTTTCTCATAGCTCACGCTGTAGGTATCTCAGTTCGGTGTAGGTCGTTCGCTCCAAGCTGG
GCTGTGTGCACGAACCCCCCGTTCAGCCCGACCGCTGCGCCTTATCCGGTAACTATCGTCTTGAGTCCAA
CCCGGTAAGACGCGACTTATCGCCACTGGCAGCAGCCACTGGTAACAGGATTAGCAGAGCGAGGTATGTA
GGCGGTGCTACAGAGTTCTTGAAGTGGTGGCCTAACTACGGCTACACTAGAAGAACAGTATTTGGTATCT
GCGCTCTGCTGAAGCCAGTTACCTTCGGAAAAAGAGTTGGTAGCTCTTGATCCGGCAAACAAACCACCGC
TGGTAGCGGTGGTTTTTTTGTTTGCAAGCAGCAGATTACGCGCAGAAAAAAAGGATCTCAAGAAGATCCT
TTGATCTTTTCTACGGGGTCTGACGCTCAGTGGAACGAAAACTCACGTTAAGGGATTTTGGTCATGAGAT
TATCAAAAAGGATCTTCACCTAGATCCTTTTAAATTAAAAATGAAGTTTTAAATCAATCTAAAGTATATA
TGAGTAACCTGAGGCTATGGCAGGGCCTGCCGCCCCGACGTTGGCTGCGAGCCCTGGGCCTTCACCCGAA
CTTGGGGGGTGGGGTGGGGAAAAGGAAGAAACGCGGGCGTATTGGCCCCAATGGGGTCTCGGTGGGGTAT
CGACAGAGTGCCAGCCCTGGGACCGAACCCCGCGTTTATGAACAAACGACCCAACACCGTGCGTTTTATT
CTGTCTTTTTATTGCCGTCATAGCGCGGGTTCCTTCCGGTATTGTCTCCTTCCGTGTTTCAGTTAGCCTC
CCCCTAGGGTGGGCGAAGAACTCCAGCATGAGATCCCCGCGCTGGAGGATCATCCAGCCGGCGTCCCGGA
AAACGATTCCGAAGCCCAACCTTTCATAGAAGGCGGCGGTGGAATCGAAATCTCGTGATGGCAGGTTGGG
CGTCGCTTGGTCGGTCATTTCGAACCCCAGAGTCCCGCTCAGAAGAACTCGTCAAGAAGGCGATAGAAGG
CGATGCGCTGCGAATCGGGAGCGGCGATACCGTAAAGCACGAGGAAGCGGTCAGCCCATTCGCCGCCAAG
CTCTTCAGCAATATCACGGGTAGCCAACGCTATGTCCTGATAGCGGTCCGCCACACCCAGCCGGCCACAG
TCGATGAATCCAGAAAAGCGGCCATTTTCCACCATGATATTCGGCAAGCAGGCATCGCCATGGGTCACGA
CGAGATCCTCGCCGTCGGGCATGCTCGCCTTGAGCCTGGCGAACAGTTCGGCTGGCGCGAGCCCCTGATG
CTCTTCGTCCAGATCATCCTGATCGACAAGACCGGCTTCCATCCGAGTACGTGCTCGCTCGATGCGATGT
TTCGCTTGGTGGTCGAATGGGCAGGTAGCCGGATCAAGCGTATGCAGCCGCCGCATTGCATCAGCCATGA
TGGATACTTTCTCGGCAGGAGCAAGGTGAGATGACAGGAGATCCTGCCCCGGCACTTCGCCCAATAGCAG
CCAGTCCCTTCCCGCTTCAGTGACAACGTCGAGCACAGCTGCGCAAGGAACGCCCGTCGTGGCCAGCCAC
GATAGCCGCGCTGCCTCGTCTTGCAGTTCATTCAGGGCACCGGACAGGTCGGTCTTGACAAAAAGAACCG
GGCGCCCCTGCGCTGACAGCCGGAACACGGCGGCATCAGAGCAGCCGATTGTCTGTTGTGCCCAGTCATA
GCCGAATAGCCTCTCCACCCAAGCGGCCGGAGAACCTGCGTGCAATCCATCTTGTTCAATCATGCGAAAC
GATCCTCATCCTGTCTCTTGATCGATCTTTGCAAAAGCCTAGGCCTCCAAAAAAGCCTCCTCACTACTTC
TGGAATAGCTCAGAGGCCGGGCCTCGGCCTCTGCATAAATAAAAAAAATTAGTCAGCCATGGGGCGGAGA
ATGGGCGGAACTGGGCGGAGTTAGGGGCGGGATGGGCGGAGTTAGGGGCGGGACTATGGTTGCTGACTAA
TTGAGATGCATGCTTTGCATACTTCTGCCTGCTGGGGAGCCTGGGGACTTTCCACACCTGGTTGCTGACT
AATTGAGATGCATGCTTTGCATACTTCTGCCTGCTGGGGAGCCTGGGGACTTTCCACACCCTAACTGACA
CACATTCCACAGCTGGTTCTTTCCGCCTCAGGACTCTTCCTTTTTCAATAAATCAATCTAAAGTATATAT
GAGTAAACTTGGTCTGACAGTTACCAATGCTTAATCAGTGAGGCACCTATCTCAGCGATCTGTCTATTTC
GTTCATCCATAGTTGCCTGACTCCCCGTCGTGTAGATAACTACGATACGGGAGGGCTTACCATCTGGCCC
CAGTGCTGCAATGATACCGCGAGACCCACGCTCACCGGCTCCAGATTTATCAGCAATAAACCAGCCAGCC
GGAAGGGCCGAGCGCAGAAGTGGTCCTGCAACTTTATCCGCCTCCATCCAGTCTATTAATTGTTGCCGGG
AAGCTAGAGTAAGTAGTTCGCCAGTTAATAGTTTGCGCAACGTTGTTGCCATTGCTACAGGCATCGTGGT
GTCACGCTCGTCGTTTGGTATGGCTTCATTCAGCTCCGGTTCCCAACGATCAAGGCGAGTTACATGATCC
CCCATGTTGTGCAAAAAAGCGGTTAGCTCCTTCGGTCCTCCGATCGTTGTCAGAAGTAAGTTGGCCGCAG
TGTTATCACTCATGGTTATGGCAGCACTGCATAATTCTCTTACTGTCATGCCATCCGTAAGATGCTTTTC
TGTGACTGGTGAGTACTCAACCAAGTCATTCTGAGAATAGTGTATGCGGCGACCGAGTTGCTCTTGCCCG
GCGTCAATACGGGATAATACCGCGCCACATAGCAGAACTTTAAAAGTGCTCATCATTGGAAAACGTTCTT
CGGGGCGAAAACTCTCAAGGATCTTACCGCTGTTGAGATCCAGTTCGATGTAACCCACTCGTGCACCCAA
CTGATCTTCAGCATCTTTTACTTTCACCAGCGTTTCTGGGTGAGCAAAAACAGGAAGGCAAAATGCCGCA
AAAAAGGGAATAAGGGCGACACGGAAATGTTGAATACTCATACTCTTCCTTTTTCAATATTATTGAAGCA
TTTATCAGGGTTATTGTCTCATGAGCGGATACATATTTGAATGTATTTAGAAAAATAAACAAATAGGGGT
TCCGCGCACATTTCCCCGAAAAGTGCCACCTG
[124 nt withheld, positions 8153-8276]
C
[91 nt withheld, positions 8278-8368]
A
[49 nt withheld, positions 8370-8418]
CCTTTGACGTTGGAGTCCACGTTCTTT
[37 nt withheld, positions 8446-8482]
ACCCTATCTCGGTCTATTCTTTTGATTTATAAGGGATTTTGCCGATTTCGGCCTATTGGTTAAAAAATGA
GCTGATTTAACAAAAATTTAACGCGAATTTTAACAAAATATTAACGCTTA
